>Addgene plasmid #172721 | Spike Display_Part 1 DO | addgene full sequence | sequence record 344440 | Addgene NGS Result
GATGTAAACATTGTGGCTGTTAAAATTGTATTCCAGCTTATGGCCCAGGATATTGCCGTCCTCTTTAAAG
TCAATGCCTTTCAGCTCAATGCGGTTTACCAGGGTATCGCCTTCAAATTTCACTTCCGCACGCGTTTTGT
ACGTGCCGTCATCCTTAAAGGAAATCGTGCGTTCCTGCACATAGCCTTCCGGCATGGCGGACTTGAAGAA
GTCATGCTGCTTCATATGGTCCGGATAACGAGCAAAGCACTGAACACCATAAGTCAGCGTCGTTACCAGA
GTCGGCCAAGGAACCGGCAGTTTACCAGTAGTACAGATGAACTTCAGCGTCAGTTTACCATTAGTTGCGT
CACCTTCACCCTCGCCACGCACGGAAAACTTATGACCGTTGACATCACCATCCAGTTCCACCAGAATAGG
GACGACACCAGTGAACAGCTCTTCGCCTTTACGCATCTAGTATTTCTCCTCTTTCTCTAGTAGCTAAGAT
CCGAACCTGCCGTTTCTTGAGTTGCCGCGATGTTAAGAAAACATTCATAAATTAAATGTGAATTGCCGCA
CACATTATTAAATAAGATTTACAAAATGTTCAAAATGACGCATGAAATCACGTTTCACTTTCCACCTGCC
ACCGTCACCAGTGGAACCTGGAACCCAGAGCAGCAGTACCCATAGCAGGAGTGTGTCTGTCTCCATCCCG
GGTCGACTCTAGAGGTACCACGCGTGAATTCTCGAGGCTAGCCTATAGTGAGTCGTATTAAGTACTCTAG
CCTTAAGAGCTGTAATTGAACTGGGAGTGGACACCTGTGGAGAGAAAGGCAAAGTGGATGTCAGTAAGAC
CAATAGGTGCCTATCAGAAACGCAAGAGTCTTCTCTGTCTCGACAAGCCCAGTTTCTATTGGTCTCCTTA
AACCTGTCTTGTAACCTTGATACTTACCTGCCCAGTGCCTCACGACCAACTTCTGCAGCTTAAGTTTAAA
CGCTAGAGTCCGGAGGCTGGATCGGTCCCGGTGTCTTCTATGGAGGTCAAAACAGCGTGGATGGCGTCTC
CAGGCGATCTGACGGTTCACTAAACGAGCTCGTCGACGATCTCTATCACTGATAGGGAGATCTCTATCAC
TGATAGGGAGAGCTCTGCTTATATAGACCTCCCACCGTACACGCCTACCGCCCATTTGTGTCAATGGGGC
GGAGTTGTTACGACATTTTGGAAAGTCCCGTTGATTTTGGTGCCAAAACAAACTCCCATTGACGTCAATG
GGGTGGAGACTTGGAAATCCCCGTGAGTCAAACCGCTATCCACGCCCATTGATGTACTGCCAAAACCGCA
TCACCATGGTAATAGCGATGACTAATACGTAGATGTACTGCCAAGTAGGAAAGTCCCATAAGGTCATGTA
CTGGGCATAATGCCAGGCGGGCCATTTACCGTCATTGACGTCAATAGGGGGCGTACTTGGCATATGATAC
ACTTGATGTACTGCCAAGTGGGCAGTTTACCGTAAATACTCCACCCATTGACGTCAATGGAAAGTCCCTA
TTGGCGTTACTATGGGAACATACGTCATTATTGACGTCAATGGGCGGGGGTCGTTGGGCGGTCAGCCAGG
CGGGCCATTTACCGTAAGTTATGTAACGCGGAACTCCATATATGGGCTATGAACTAATGACCCCGTAATT
GATTACTATTAATAACTAGTCAATAATCAATGTCAACGCGTATATCTGGCCCGTACATCGCGAAGCAGCG
CAAAACGCCTAACCCTAAGCAGATTCTTCATGCAATTGTCGGTCAAGCCTTGCCTTGTTGTAGCTTAAAT
TTTGCTCGCGCACTACTCAGCGACCTCCAACACACAAGCAGGGAGCAGATACTGGCTTAACTATGCGGCA
TCAGAGCAGATTGTACTGAGAGTGCACCATAGGGGATCGGGAGATCTCCCGATCCGTCGACGTCAGGTGG
CACTTTTCGGGGAAATGTGTGCGGAACCCCTATTTGTTTATTTTTCTAAATACATTCAAATATGTATCCG
CTCATGAGACAATAACCCTGATAAATGCTTCAATAATATTGAAAAAGGAAGAGTATGAGTATTCAACATT
TCCGTGTCGCCCTTATTCCCTTTTTTGCGGCATTTTGCCTTCCTGTTTTTGCTCACCCAGAAACGCTGGT
GAAAGTAAAAGATGCTGAAGATCAGTTGGGTGCACGAGTGGGTTACATCGAACTGGATCTCAACAGCGGT
AAGATCCTTGAGAGTTTTCGCCCCGAAGAACGTTTTCCAATGATGAGCACTTTTAAAGTTCTGCTATGTG
GCGCGGTATTATCCCGTATTGACGCCGGGCAAGAGCAACTCGGTCGCCGCATACACTATTCTCAGAATGA
CTTGGTTGAGTACTCACCAGTCACAGAAAAGCATCTTACGGATGGCATGACAGTAAGAGAATTATGCAGT
GCTGCCATAACCATGAGTGATAACACTGCGGCCAACTTACTTCTGACAACGATCGGAGGACCGAAGGAGC
TAACCGCTTTTTTGCACAACATGGGGGATCATGTAACTCGCCTTGATCGTTGGGAACCGGAGCTGAATGA
AGCCATACCAAACGACGAGCGTGACACCACGATGCCTGTAGCAATGGCAACAACGTTGCGCAAACTATTA
ACTGGCGAACTACTTACTCTAGCTTCCCGGCAACAATTAATAGACTGGATGGAGGCGGATAAAGTTGCAG
GACCACTTCTGCGCTCGGCCCTTCCGGCTGGCTGGTTTATTGCTGATAAATCTGGAGCCGGTGAGCGTGG
GTCTCGCGGTATCATTGCAGCACTGGGGCCAGATGGTAAGCCCTCCCGTATCGTAGTTATCTACACGACG
GGGAGTCAGGCAACTATGGATGAACGAAATAGACAGATCGCTGAGATAGGTGCCTCACTGATTAAGCATT
GGTAACTGTCAGACCAAGTTTACTCATATATACTTTAGATTGATTTAAAACTTCATTTTTAATTTAAAAG
GATCTAGGTGAAGATCCTTTTTGATAATCTCATGACCAAAATCCCTTAACGTGAGTTTTCGTTCCACTGA
GCGTCAGACCCCGTAGAAAAGATCAAAGGATCTTCTTGAGATCCTTTTTTTCTGCGCGTAATCTGCTGCT
TGCAAACAAAAAAACCACCGCTACCAGCGGTGGTTTGTTTGCCGGATCAAGAGCTACCAACTCTTTTTCC
GAAGGTAACTGGCTTCAGCAGAGCGCAGATACCAAATACTGTTCTTCTAGTGTAGCCGTAGTTAGGCCAC
CACTTCAAGAACTCTGTAGCACCGCCTACATACCTCGCTCTGCTAATCCTGTTACCAGTGGCTGCTGCCA
GTGGCGATAAGTCGTGTCTTACCGGGTTGGACTCAAGACGATAGTTACCGGATAAGGCGCAGCGGTCGGG
CTGAACGGGGGGTTCGTGCACACAGCCCAGCTTGGAGCGAACGACCTACACCGAACTGAGATACCTACAG
CGTGAGCTATGAGAAAGCGCCACGCTTCCCGAAGGGAGAAAGGCGGACAGGTATCCGGTAAGCGGCAGGG
TCGGAACAGGAGAGCGCACGAGGGAGCTTCCAGGGGGAAACGCCTGGTATCTTTATAGTCCTGTCGGGTT
TCGCCACCTCCGACTTGAGCGTCGATTTTTGTGATGCTCGTCAGGGGGGCGGAGCCTATGGAAAAACGCC
AGCAACGCGGCCTTTTTACGGTTCCTGGCCTTTTGCTGGCCTTTTGCTCACATGTTCTTTCCTGCGTTAT
CCCCTGATTCTGTGGATAACCGTATTACCGCCTTTGAGTGAGCTGATACCGCTCGCCGCAGCCGAACGAC
CGAGCGCAGCGAGTCAGTGAGCGAGGAAGCGGAAGAGCGCCCAATACGCAAACCGCCTCTCCCCGCGCGT
TGGCCGATTCATTAATGCAGCTGGCACGACAGGTTTCCCGACTGGAAAGCGGGCAGTGAGCGCAACGCAA
TTAATGTGAGTTAGCTCACTCATTAGGCACCCCAGGCTTTACACTTTATGCTTCCGGCTCGTATGTTGTG
TGGAATTGTGAGCGGATAACAATTTCACACAGGAAACAGCTATGACCATGATTACGCCAAGCTCTAGCTA
GAGGTCGACGGTATACAGACATGATAAGATACATTGATGAGTTTGGACAAACCACAACTAGAATGCAGTG
AAAAAAATGCTTTATTTGTGAAATTTGTGATGCTATTGCTTTATTTGTAACCATTATAAGCTGCAATAAA
CAAGTTGGGGTGGGCGAAGAACTCCAGCATGAGATCCCCGCGCTGGAGGATCATCCAGCCGGCGTCCCGG
AAAACGATTCCGAAGCCCAACCTTTCATAGAAGGCGGCGGTGGAATCGAAATCTCGTAGTACGTGCTATT
CCTTTGCCCTCGGACGAGTGCTGGGGCGTCGGTTTCCACTATCGGCGAGTACTTCTACACAGCCATCGGT
CCAGACGGCCGCGCTTCTGCGGGCGATTTGTGTACGCCCGACAGTCCCGGCTCCGGATCGGACGATTGCG
TCGCATCGACCCTGCGCCCAAGCTGCATCATCGAAATTGCCGTCAACCAAGCTCTGATAGAGTTGGTCAA
GACCAATGCGGAGCATATACGCCCGGAGCCGCGGCGATCCTGCAAGCTCCGGATGCCTCCGCTCGAAGTA
GCGCGTCTGCTGCTCCATACAAGCCAACCACGGCCTCCAGAAGAAGATGTTGGCGACCTCGTATTGGGAA
TCCCCGAACATCGCCTCGCTCCAGTCAATGACCGCTGTTATGCGGCCATTGTCCGTCAGGACATTGTTGG
AGCCGAAATCCGCGTGCACGAGGTGCCGGACTTCGGGGCAGTCCTCGGCCCAAAGCATCAGCTCATCGAG
AGCCTGCGCGACGGACGCACTGACGGTGTCGTCCATCACAGTTTGCCAGTGATACACATGGGGATCAGCA
ATCGCGCATATGAAATCACGCCATGTAGTGTATTGACCGATTCCTTGCGGTCCGAATGGGCCGAACCCGC
TCGTCTGGCTAAGATCGGCCGCAGCGATCGCATCCATGGCCTCCGCGACCGGCTGCAGAACAGCGGGCAG
TTCGGTTTCAGGCAGGTCTTGCAACGTGACACCCTGTGCACGGCGGGAGATGCAATAGGTCAGGCTCTCG
CTGAATTCCCCAATGTCAAGCACTTCCGGAATCGGGAGCGCGGCCGATGCAAAGTGCCGATAAACATAAC
GATCTTTGTAGAAACCATCGGCGCAGCTATTTACCCGCAGGACATATCCACGCCCTCCTACATCGAAGCT
GAAAGCACGAGATTCTTCGCCCTCCGAGAGCTGCATCAGGTCGGAGACGCTGTCGAACTTTTCGATCAGA
AACTTCTCGACAGACGTCGCGGTGAGTTCAGGCTTTTTGGCCAAGGAAGTTCCTATACTTTCTAGAGAAT
AGGAACTTCGGAATAGGAACTTCTAGGTACGTGAACCATCACCCT
[91 nt withheld, positions 5506-5596]
G
[124 nt withheld, positions 5598-5721]
GGGGATACCCCCTAGAGCCCCAGCTGGTTCTTTCCGCCTCAGAAGCCATAGAGCCCACCGCATCCCCAGC
ATGCCTGCTATTGTCTTCCCAATCCTCCCCCTTGCTGTCCTGCCCCACCCCACCCCCCAGAATAGAATGA
CACCTACTCAGACAATGCGATGCAATTTCCTCATTTTATTAGGAAAGGACAGTGGGAGTGGCACCTTCCA
GGGTCAAGGAAGGCACGGGGGAGGGACAAACAACAGATGGCTGGCAACTAGAAGGCACAGTCGAGGCTGA
TCAGCGGGTTTAAACGGGCCCTCTAGACTCGAGCGGCCGTTAACGTGGCTTCTTCTGCCAAAGCATGATG
AGGATGATAAGGGAGATGATGGTGAGCACCACCAGGGCCAGGATGGCTGAGATCACCACCACCTTAAAGG
GCAAGGAGTGTGGCACCACGATGACCTCCTGCGTGTCCTGGCCCACAGCAGCTGAGCCGCCAGATCCGCC
CCCTCCACTACCGCCGCCGCCTGGGCCCTGGAACAGCACCTCCAGGGATCCCTTCTCGAACTGGGGGTGG
GACCAGGCGCTCTTGTCATCGTCATCCTTGTAATCGATGTCATGATCTTTATAATCACCGTCATGGTCTT
TGTAGTCGGATCTGCCCAGGAATGTGCTCAGCAGTACCCACTCGCCGTCCTTCCGCACGTAGGCCTGGCC
ATCTCTGGGGGCCTCGGGGATGTATCCGGATCCCTGCTCGTATTTGCCGAGCTCCTGCAGGTCGATCAGG
GACTCGTTCAGGTTCTTGGCCACCTCGTTCAGTCTGTCGATTTCCTTTTGGATGTTCACCACGCTGGCGT
TAATGCCACTGATGTCGCCCAGGTCCACATCGGGGCTGGTGTGGTTTTTAAAGTACTTGTCCAGCTCTTC
CTTAAAAGAGTCCAGCTCAGGTTGCAGAGGGTCGTACACTGTGTTGTTCACGATTCCGATGACCACGTCA
CAATTGCCACTCACGAAGGTGTTGTCGGTGGTGATAATCTGGGGTTCGTAGAAGTTTCTTTGTGTCACGA
ACCAGTGTGTGCCATTGGAAACGAAAACGCCCTCTCTTGGGAAGTGGGCCTTGCCGTCGTGGCAGATGGC
AGGGGCGGTTGTGAAATTCTTCTCTTGGGCAGGCACGTATGTCACATGCAGGAACACCACGCCGTGCGGC
GCGCTCTGGGGGAAGCTCATCAGGTGATAGCCTTTGCCGCAGAAGTCAACGCGTTTAGACTGTCCCAGCA
CACACTCGGACATCTTGGTAGCGGCGAGATTGGCGCTGGCTCTTATTTCAGCGGCCCTGATCAGCTGTTG
GGTCACGTAGGTTTGCAGGGACTGCAGTCTGCCTGTGATCAGTCTATCGATCTGGACTTCGGCTTCTGGA
GGGTCCAGTCTAGACAGGATATCGTTCAGCACAGAGCTGATGGCGCCAAAATTGCTGCTGAGCTGCTTCA
CCAGGGTGTTCAGGGCTTGGGCGTTCTGATTCACCACGTCCTGCAGTTTGCCCAGGGCGCTGGGGGTAGA
GGAGAGGGAGTCCTGGATCTTGCCGATGGCAGAATTGAACTGGTTAGCGATCAGCTTCTGGTTTTCATAC
AGCACGTTCTGGGTCACGCCGATTCCGTTGAATCTATAGGCCATCTGCATGGGAAAGGGGATCTGCAGGG
CGGGGCCGGCGCCAAATGTCCACCCAGATGTGATGGTGCCAGCCAGCAGGGCAGAGGTGTACTGAGCGAT
CATCTCGTCGGTCAGCAGAGGTGGGAGAACTGTCAGGCCGTTGAATTTCTGGGCGCAGATCAGATCTCTG
GCGGCTATGTCGCCCAGGCAATCGCCATACTGTTTGATAAAGCCGGCATCGGCCAGGGTGACCTTGTTGA
ACAGCAGATCCTCGATAGGGCTCCGCTTGCTAGGCTTAGAAGGATCAGGGAGAATCTGGCTAAAGTTAAA
GCCGCCGAAGTCCTTGATAGGTGGGGTCTTGTAGATCTGCTTCACTTGGGCGAACACCTCCTGGGTATTT
TTGTCCTGTTCCACGGCGATTCCGGTCAGCGCCCGGTTCAGTTGGGTGCAAAAGGAGCCGTATTGCAGCA
GCAGGTTGCTGCATTCAGTGCTGTCGCCACAGATGTACATTGTACAGTCCACGCTGGTCTTGGTCATGCT
CACGGGCAGGATCTCTGTTGTGACGCTAATTGTAAAGTTGGTGGGAATGGCGATAGAGTTGTTGGAATAG
GCCACGCTGTTCTCTGCGCCCAGGCTCATGGTGTAGGCGATGATGCTCTGGCTAGCTACAGAGGAAGCAG
ACCCAGGGCTGTTTGTCTGGGTCTGGTAGCTGGCACAGATGCCGGCGCCGATAGGGATGTCGCACTCGTA
ACTGTTATTCACGTGCTCGGCGCCGATCAGACATCCGGCCCTGGTCTGGAACACATTGGAGCCAGTGGAG
TACACTCTCCAAGTAGGTGTCAGCTGATCGGCGTGGATGGCCACAGGAACCTCGGTGCAGTTAACACCTT
GGTACAGCACAGCCACCTGGTTGCTGGTATTGGTCCCGGGGGTGATCACAGAAACTCCTCCGAAGGAGCA
GGGTGTAATATCCAGGATTTCCAGGGTCTGTGGATCTCTGACGGCATCTGTGGTGTCAGCGATATCACGG
CCGAACTGCTGGAAGGGGAGGAACTTTTTGTTGCTTTCGGTCAGCACGCCGGTCCCGGTCAGGCCGTTGA
AGTTGAAGTTCACGCATTTGTTCTTAACCAGATTGGTGGACTTCTTAGGACCGCAGACGGTGGCGGGGGC
GTGGAGTAACTCGAAGGACAGCACGACCACCCGGTATGGCTGGTAGCCGACTCCATTGGTAGGCTGGAAG
CCGTAGCTTTGCAGAGGGAAGTAACAGTTGAAGCCTTCCACCCCGTTACAAGGTGTAGAACCGGCCTGGT
AGATCTCTGTGGAGATGTCTCTCTCGAAAGGTTTCAGGTTAGACTTGCGAAACAGCCGGTACAGGTAGTT
GTAGTTGCCGCCCACCTTGCTATCCAGGTTGTTAGAGTTCCAGGCGATCACGCAGCCTGTAAAATCATCA
GGCAGCTTATAGTTGTAGTCAGCGATCTTACCGGTCTGGCCTGGTGCGATCTGCCGCACCTCATCGCCTC
TAATTACGAAGGAGTCGGCGTACACGTTGGTGAAGCACAGGTCATTCAGCTTTGTTGGGGAAACGCCGTA
GCACTTGAAGGTGCTGAAAGAGGCGCTGTTATACAGCACGGAGTAGTCGGCCACACAATTGCTGATTCTC
TTTCTATTCCAGGCGTAAACGGAGGCAAATCTTGTGGCGTTAAACACCTCGCCGAAGGGGCAGAGGTTGG
TAATGTTTGGAAATCGCACGATGCTCTCTGTAGGCTGCACCCGGAAGTTGCTGGTCTGGTAGATGCCCTT
TTCCACGGTGAAGGACTTCAGGGTGCACTTTGTCTCAGAGAGAGGGTCCAGGGCGCAGTCGACGGCGTCT
GTGATTGTGCCGTTCTCATTGTACTTCAGCAGGAAGGTTCTAGGTTGCAGGTAGCCCACAGGTGGCAGGT
GTATAAACGCAGAAAGGCCCACCCGAAGGTGAGCCAGTGTGACTCTAGTAGAGAGCGTTCACCGACAAAC
AACAGATAAAACGAAAGGCCCAGTCTTTCGACTGAGCCTTTCGTTTTATTTGATGCCTGGTCATTTGTAC
AGTTCATCCATACCATGCGTGATGCCCGCTGCGGTTACGAACTCCAGCAGAACCATATGATCGCGTTTCT
CGTTCGGATCTTTAGACAGAACGCTTTGCGTGCTCAGATAGTGATTGTCTGGCAGCAGAACAGGACCATC
ACCGATTGGAGTGTTTTGCTGGTAGTGATCAGCCAGCTGCACGCTGCCATCCTCCACGTTGTGGCGAATT
TTAAAATTCGCTTTAATGCCATTTTTTTGTTTATCGGCGGT
Features (pLannotate 1.2.2; 30 found; start..end, strand, type, name):
    634..696     -  sig_peptide    Igκ leader: leader sequence from mouse immunoglobulin κ light chain
    742..760     -  promoter       T7 promoter: promoter for bacteriophage T7 RNA polymerase
    805..937     -  intron         chimeric intron: chimera between introns from human β-globin and immunoglobulin heavy chain genes
   1048..1081    -  promoter       TRE3GV promoter (fragment): 3rd-generation Tet-responsive promoter that can be activated by binding of Tet-On® 3G, optimized for retroviral and lentiviral vectors
   1089..1108    -  promoter       PLtetO-1 promoter (fragment): modified phage lambda PL promoter with tet operator sites (Lutz and Bujard, 1997)
   1110..1129    -  promoter       PLtetO-1 promoter (fragment): modified phage lambda PL promoter with tet operator sites (Lutz and Bujard, 1997)
   1131..1175    -  promoter       CMVd3 promoter: truncated human cytomegalovirus (CMV) immediate early promoter that yields strongly reduced expression relative to the full-length promoter
   1245..1262    +  promoter       CMV promoter (fragment): human cytomegalovirus (CMV) immediate early promoter
   1335..1714    -  enhancer       CMV enhancer: human cytomegalovirus immediate early enhancer
   1869..1921    +  misc_feature   bom (fragment): basis of mobility region from pBR322
   1993..2084    +  promoter       AmpR promoter: bla
   2085..2945    +  CDS            AmpR: β-lactamase; bla; confers resistance to ampicillin, carbenicillin, and related antibiotics
   3116..3704    +  rep_origin     ori: high-copy-number ColE1/pMB1/pBR322/pUC origin of replication
   3887..3979    +  CDS            lacI (fragment): lac repressor; lacI; The lac repressor binds to the lac operator to inhibit transcription in E. coli. This inhibition can be relieved by adding lactose or isopropyl-β-D-thiogalactopyranoside (IPTG).
   3992..4013    +  protein_bind   CAP binding site: CAP binding activates transcription in the presence of cAMP. E. coli catabolite activator protein
   4028..4058    +  promoter       lac promoter: promoter for the E. coli lac operon
   4066..4082    +  protein_bind   lac operator: The lac repressor binds to the lac operator to inhibit transcription in E. coli. This inhibition can be relieved by adding lactose or isopropyl-β-D-thiogalactopyranoside (IPTG). lac repressor encoded by lacI
   4155..4276    -  polyA_signal   SV40 poly(A) signal: SV40 polyadenylation signal
   4271..4396    -  CDS            ble (fragment): BLE_KLEPN - Experimental evidence at protein level: Swiss-Prot protein existence level 1. Binding protein with a strong affinity to the bleomycin family of antibiotics. Binds to CL990; an antimitotic-antibiotic compound. From Klebsiella pneumoniae.
   4406..5428    -  CDS            HygR: aminoglycoside phosphotransferase from E. coli; aph(4)-Ia; confers resistance to hygromycin
   5436..5483    -  protein_bind   FRT: FLP-mediated recombination occurs in the 8-bp core sequence TCTAGAAA (Turan and Bode, 2011). FLP recombinase from the Saccharomyces cerevisiae 2μ plasmid
   5488..5721    -  rep_origin     f1 ori (fragment) (sequence partly withheld): f1 bacteriophage origin of replication; arrow indicates direction of (+) strand synthesis
   5742..5763    -  promoter       SV40 promoter (fragment): SV40 enhancer and early promoter
   5767..5991    -  polyA_signal   bGH poly(A) signal: bovine growth hormone polyadenylation signal
   6044..6190    -  CDS            PDGFRβ TM domain: transmembrane domain from platelet derived growth factor receptor beta
   6293..6358    -  CDS            3xFLAG: three tandem FLAG® epitope tags, followed by an enterokinase cleavage site
   6455..9280    -  CDS            S (fragment): SPIKE_SARS2 - Experimental evidence at protein level: Swiss-Prot protein existence level 1. [Spike glycoprotein]: May down-regulate host tetherin (BST2) by lysosomal degradation, thereby counteracting its antiviral activity. From Severe acute respiratory syndrome coronavirus 2 (2019-nCoV) (SARS-CoV-2).
   9299..9326    -  terminator     T7Te terminator: phage T7 early transcription terminator
   9342..9413    -  terminator     rrnB T1 terminator: transcription terminator T1 from the E. coli rrnB gene
   9425..456     -  CDS            superfolder GFP (across the origin): GFP variant that folds robustly even when fused to poorly folded proteins (Pédelacq et al., 2006)
