[The description below was written by a language model from this plasmid's Addgene catalogue record and pLannotate feature annotations shown in this document.]
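Description:
Spike Display_Part 1 DO is a mammalian expression plasmid built on the pcDNA5/FRT/TO/intron backbone and serves as an acceptor ("dropout") vector for the Spike Display system, in which SARS-CoV-2 spike variants are presented on the surface of mammalian cells. It is propagated in E. coli at high copy from a ColE1/pUC-type origin under ampicillin selection (AmpR). The backbone also carries an FRT site next to a hygromycin resistance gene with an SV40 poly(A) signal. This is the standard arrangement for FLP-mediated integration into a genomic FRT site and hygromycin selection, although the record does not say whether this plasmid is used that way.

The expression unit is driven by a CMV enhancer/promoter with tet operator sequences (the "TO" tetracycline-regulatable configuration), followed by a chimeric intron and an Igκ leader for secretion. Downstream, the first segment of the HexaPro-D614G spike ectodomain has been replaced by a superfolder GFP cassette ending in the bacterial rrnB T1 and T7Te terminators. The remaining spike coding sequence follows, and the annotated spike feature is accordingly only a fragment. The parental design is the 1–1208 ectodomain with the furin site changed to GSAS, six stabilising proline substitutions and D614G. The C-terminal end carries a 3xFLAG tag and the PDGFRβ transmembrane domain as a membrane anchor, before a bGH poly(A) signal. The catalogue also lists a Strep-Tag II and an HRV 3C cleavage site, which the feature table does not annotate.

Replacing the sfGFP cassette with a Part 1 fragment, for example one carrying variant mutations, restores a full-length display construct. Loss of GFP presumably marks correctly assembled bacterial clones. The record lists Gibson cloning for the plasmid's construction but does not state the method used to swap in parts.
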