Addgene plasmid #172721: Spike Display_Part 1 DO
Purpose: Encodes a sfGFP dropout expression cassette in place of Part 1 of HexaPro-D614G spike to be used in the Spike Display system
Depositing lab: IIya Finkelstein. Depositing organization: University of Texas at Austin. Publication: Rapid characterization of spike variants via mammalian cell surface display. Javanmardi K, Chou CW, Terrace CI, Annapareddy A, Kaoud TS, Guo Q, Lutgens J, Zorkic H, Horton AP, Gardner EC, Nguyen G, Boutz DR, Goike J, Voss WN, Kuo HC, Dalby KN, Gollihar JD, Finkelstein IJ. Mol Cell. 2021 Dec 16;81(24):5099-5111.e8. doi: 10.1016/j.molcel.2021.11.024. PubMed 34919820.
Backbone
  Vector backbone: pcDNA5/FRT/TO/intron
  Vector type: Mammalian Expression
Growth in bacteria
  Bacterial resistance: Ampicillin, 100 μg/mL
  Growth temperature: 37°C
  Growth strain: DH5alpha
  Copy number: High Copy
Gene/Insert
  Gene/Insert name: SARS-CoV-2 S HexaPro-D614G (alt name: SARS-CoV-2 S 6P-D614G)
  Species: Severe acute respiratory syndrome coronavirus 2
  Mutation: Ectodomain only (AAs 1-1208); 682-685 (furin site) replaced with 'GSAS'; F817P, A892P, A899P, A942P, K986P, V987P, D614G
  Entrez Gene: S (a.k.a. GU280_gp02, spike glycoprotein)
  Promoter: CMV
  Tag / fusion protein: 3X-FLAG; Strep-Tag II; HRV 3C cut site; PDGFR-B TM (C terminal on backbone)
  Cloning method: Gibson Cloning
Terms and licenses: Academic/Nonprofit Terms; Industry Terms: Not Available to Industry
Depositor comments: Please visit https://www.biorxiv.org/content/10.1101/2021.03.30.437622v2 for bioRxiv preprint.
How to cite: Spike Display_Part 1 DO was a gift from IIya Finkelstein (Addgene plasmid # 172721 ; http://n2t.net/addgene:172721 ; RRID:Addgene_172721)
